Addgene plasmid #201394: pcDNA3.1/cyto-iAspSnFR
Purpose: CMV overexpression of cyto-iAspSnFR in mammalian cell lines
Depositing lab: Kai Johnsson. Depositing organization: Max Planck Institute for Medical Research. Publication: AspSnFR: A genetically encoded biosensor for real-time monitoring of aspartate in live cells. Hellweg L, Pfeifer M, Tarnawski M, Thing-Teoh S, Chang L, Bergner A, Kress J, Hiblot J, Wiedmer T, Superti-Furga G, Reinhardt J, Johnsson K, Leippe P. Cell Chem Biol. 2024 May 20:S2451-9456(24)00179-X. doi: 10.1016/j.chembiol.2024.05.002. PubMed 38806058.
Backbone
  Vector backbone: pcDNA3.1/Neo
  Backbone size w/o insert (bp): 5361
  Total vector size (bp): 7623
  Vector type: Mammalian Expression
  Selectable markers: Neomycin (select with G418)
Growth in bacteria
  Bacterial resistance: Ampicillin, 100 μg/mL
  Growth temperature: 37°C
  Growth strain: DH5alpha
  Copy number: High Copy
Gene/Insert
  Gene/Insert name: cyto-iAspSnFR
  Species: Synthetic
  Insert size (bp): 2262
  Mutation: gltI5-253: Y42F, S72A, T92D, G111T, K192R, Y211W, Q234R
  Promoter: CMV
  Cloning method: Gibson Cloning
  Sequencing primers: 5′ CMV_Fwd
Terms and licenses: Academic/Nonprofit Terms; Industry Terms: Not Available to Industry
Depositor comments: Please visit https://doi.org/10.1101/2023.05.04.537313 for bioRxiv preprint.
How to cite: pcDNA3.1/cyto-iAspSnFR was a gift from Kai Johnsson (Addgene plasmid # 201394 ; http://n2t.net/addgene:201394 ; RRID:Addgene_201394)
