[The description below was written by a language model from this plasmid's Addgene catalogue record and pLannotate feature annotations shown in this document.]
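Description:
pcDNA3.1/cyto-iAspSnFR is a mammalian expression plasmid of about 7.6 kb, built on the pcDNA3.1/Neo backbone, that drives overexpression of a cytosolic, genetically encoded fluorescent aspartate biosensor. It is propagated in E. coli as a high-copy plasmid through a ColE1/pUC-type origin with ampicillin selection (AmpR under its own bla promoter). It also carries an f1 phage origin. For selection in mammalian cells, an SV40 early promoter drives the neomycin phosphotransferase gene, followed by an SV40 polyadenylation signal, which allows G418 selection of stable lines.

The payload is a synthetic open reading frame of roughly 2.3 kb, inserted by Gibson assembly downstream of the human CMV immediate-early enhancer and promoter and terminated by the bovine growth hormone poly(A) signal. A T7 promoter lies between the CMV promoter and the coding region. In the feature table the insert begins with the red fluorescent protein mScarlet-I. This is followed by a fragment of the E. coli periplasmic glutamate/aspartate-binding protein GltI and then a GFP-derived segment annotated as cEGFP. The GltI portion (residues 5–253) carries seven substitutions: Y42F, S72A, T92D, G111T, K192R, Y211W and Q234R. This layout fits a SnFR-type sensor, in which ligand binding to the periplasmic binding protein modulates green fluorescence. The constitutively red mScarlet-I could plausibly serve as a reference signal, although the record does not state its role. Small annotated fragments, such as a partial HIV-1 LTR match, an attB2 site, and lac and ble remnants, appear to be backbone or cloning residues rather than functional elements. The plasmid is intended for real-time monitoring of aspartate in live mammalian cell lines.
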