Features (pLannotate 1.2.2; 23 found; start..end, strand, type, name):
     28..80      -  misc_feature   bom (fragment): basis of mobility region from pBR322
    235..614     +  enhancer       CMV enhancer: human cytomegalovirus immediate early enhancer
    615..818     +  promoter       CMV promoter: human cytomegalovirus (CMV) immediate early promoter
    814..847     +  LTR            5' LTR (truncated) (fragment): truncated 5' long terminal repeat (LTR) from HIV-1
    863..881     +  promoter       T7 promoter: promoter for bacteriophage T7 RNA polymerase
    911..1606    +  CDS            mScarlet-I: mScarlet-I is a basic (constitutively fluorescent) red fluorescent protein published in 2016, derived from synthetic construct. It is reported to be a rapidly-maturing monomer with moderate acid sensitivity.
   1613..2353    +  CDS            gltI (fragment): GLTI_ECOLI - Also known as ybeJ, yzzK. Experimental evidence at protein level: Swiss-Prot protein existence level 1. Part of the ABC transporter complex GltIJKL involved in glutamate and aspartate uptake. Binds to both glutamate and aspartate. From Escherichia coli (strain K12).
   2366..3085    +  CDS            cEGFP: cEGFP is a basic (constitutively fluorescent) green fluorescent protein published in 2008, derived from Aequorea victoria.
   3174..3198    -  protein_bind   attB2: mutant version of attB; recombination site for the Gateway® BP reaction BP Clonase™
   3223..3447    +  polyA_signal   bGH poly(A) signal: bovine growth hormone polyadenylation signal
   3451..3472    +  promoter       SV40 promoter (fragment): SV40 enhancer and early promoter
   3493..3921    +  rep_origin     f1 ori (sequence partly withheld): f1 bacteriophage origin of replication; arrow indicates direction of (+) strand synthesis
   3935..4264    +  promoter       SV40 promoter: SV40 enhancer and early promoter
   4331..5122    +  CDS            neo: KKA2_KLEPN - Also known as kan, nptII. Experimental evidence at protein level: Swiss-Prot protein existence level 1. Resistance to kanamycin, neomycin, paromomycin, ribostamycin, butirosin and gentamicin B. From Klebsiella pneumoniae.
   5146..5304    +  CDS            ble (fragment): BLE_KLEPN - Experimental evidence at protein level: Swiss-Prot protein existence level 1. Binding protein with a strong affinity to the bleomycin family of antibiotics. Binds to CL990; an antimitotic-antibiotic compound. From Klebsiella pneumoniae.
   5299..5420    +  polyA_signal   SV40 poly(A) signal: SV40 polyadenylation signal
   5493..5509    -  protein_bind   lac operator: The lac repressor binds to the lac operator to inhibit transcription in E. coli. This inhibition can be relieved by adding lactose or isopropyl-β-D-thiogalactopyranoside (IPTG). lac repressor encoded by lacI
   5517..5547    -  promoter       lac promoter: promoter for the E. coli lac operon
   5562..5583    -  protein_bind   CAP binding site: CAP binding activates transcription in the presence of cAMP. E. coli catabolite activator protein
   5596..5688    -  CDS            lacI (fragment): lac repressor; lacI; The lac repressor binds to the lac operator to inhibit transcription in E. coli. This inhibition can be relieved by adding lactose or isopropyl-β-D-thiogalactopyranoside (IPTG).
   5871..6459    -  rep_origin     ori: high-copy-number ColE1/pMB1/pBR322/pUC origin of replication
   6630..7490    -  CDS            AmpR: β-lactamase; bla; confers resistance to ampicillin, carbenicillin, and related antibiotics
   7491..7595    -  promoter       AmpR promoter: bla
>Addgene plasmid #201394 | pcDNA3.1/cyto-iAspSnFR | addgene full sequence | sequence record 394756 | Addgene NGS Result
GACGGATCGGGAGATCTCCCGATCCCCTATGGTGCACTCTCAGTACAATCTGCTCTGATGCCGCATAGTT
AAGCCAGTATCTGCTCCCTGCTTGTGTGTTGGAGGTCGCTGAGTAGTGCGCGAGCAAAATTTAAGCTACA
ACAAGGCAAGGCTTGACCGACAATTGCATGAAGAATCTGCTTAGGGTTAGGCGTTTTGCGCTGCTTCGCG
ATGTACGGGCCAGATATACGCGTTGACATTGATTATTGACTAGTTATTAATAGTAATCAATTACGGGGTC
ATTAGTTCATAGCCCATATATGGAGTTCCGCGTTACATAACTTACGGTAAATGGCCCGCCTGGCTGACCG
CCCAACGACCCCCGCCCATTGACGTCAATAATGACGTATGTTCCCATAGTAACGCCAATAGGGACTTTCC
ATTGACGTCAATGGGTGGAGTATTTACGGTAAACTGCCCACTTGGCAGTACATCAAGTGTATCATATGCC
AAGTACGCCCCCTATTGACGTCAATGACGGTAAATGGCCCGCCTGGCATTATGCCCAGTACATGACCTTA
TGGGACTTTCCTACTTGGCAGTACATCTACGTATTAGTCATCGCTATTACCATGGTGATGCGGTTTTGGC
AGTACATCAATGGGCGTGGATAGCGGTTTGACTCACGGGGATTTCCAAGTCTCCACCCCATTGACGTCAA
TGGGAGTTTGTTTTGGCACCAAAATCAACGGGACTTTCCAAAATGTCGTAACAACTCCGCCCCATTGACG
CAAATGGGCGGTAGGCGTGTACGGTGGGAGGTCTATATAAGCAGAGCTCTCTGGCTAACTAGAGAACCCA
CTGCTTACTGGCTTATCGAAATTAATACGACTCACTATAGGGAGACCCAAGCTGGCTAGTTAAGCTTACC
ATGGTGAGCAAGGGCGAGGCAGTGATCAAGGAGTTCATGCGGTTCAAGGTGCACATGGAGGGCTCCATGA
ACGGCCACGAGTTCGAGATCGAGGGCGAGGGCGAGGGCCGCCCCTACGAGGGCACCCAGACCGCCAAGCT
GAAGGTGACCAAGGGTGGCCCCCTGCCCTTCTCCTGGGACATCCTGTCCCCTCAGTTCATGTACGGCTCC
AGGGCCTTCATCAAGCACCCCGCCGACATCCCCGACTACTATAAGCAGTCCTTCCCCGAGGGCTTCAAGT
GGGAGCGCGTGATGAACTTCGAGGACGGCGGCGCCGTGACCGTGACCCAGGACACCTCCCTGGAGGACGG
CACCCTGATCTACAAGGTGAAGCTCCGCGGCACCAACTTCCCTCCTGACGGCCCCGTAATGCAGAAGAAG
ACAATGGGCTGGGAAGCGTCCACCGAGCGGTTGTACCCCGAGGACGGCGTGCTGAAGGGCGACATTAAGA
TGGCCCTGCGCCTGAAGGACGGCGGCCGCTACCTGGCGGACTTCAAGACCACCTACAAGGCCAAGAAGCC
CGTGCAGATGCCCGGCGCCTACAACGTCGACCGCAAGTTGGACATCACCTCCCACAACGAGGACTACACC
GTGGTGGAACAGTACGAACGCTCCGAGGGCCGCCACTCCACCGGCGGCATGGACGAGCTGTACAAGGGAT
CCGCCGCAGGCAGCACGCTGGACAAAATCGCCAAAAACGGTGTGATTGTCGTCGGTCACCGTGAATCTTC
AGTGCCTTTCTCTTATTACGACAATCAGCAAAAAGTGGTGGGTTTCTCGCAGGATTACTCCAACGCCATT
GTTGAAGCAGTGAAAAAGAAACTCAACAAACCGGACTTGCAGGTAAAACTGATTCCGATTACCGCGCAAA
ACCGTATTCCACTGCTGCAAAACGGCACTTTCGATTTTGAATGTGGTTCTACCGACAACAACGTCGAACG
CCAAAAACAGGCGGCTTTCTCTGACACTATTTTCGTGGTCACCACGCGCCTGTTGACCAAAAAGGGTGGC
GATATCAAAGATTTTGCCAACCTGAAAGACAAAGCCGTAGTCGTCACTTCCGGCACTACCTCTGAAGTTT
TGCTCAACAAACTGAATGAAGAGCAAAAAATGAATATGCGCATCATCAGCGCCAAAGATCACGGTGACTC
TTTCCGCACCCTGGAAAGCGGTCGTGCCGTTGCCTTTATGATGGATGACGTGCTGCTGGCCGGTGAACGT
GCGCGAGCGAAGAAACCAGACAACTGGGAAATCGTCGGCAAGCCGCAGTCTCAGGAGGCCTGGGGTTGTA
TGTTGCGTAAAGATGATCCGCAGTTCAAAAAGCTGATGGATGACACCATCGCTCAGGTGAGAACCTCCGG
TGAAGCGGAAAAATGGTTTGATAAGTGGTTCAAAAATCCAATTCTGGTGAGCCACAACGTCTATATCACC
GCCGACAAGCAGAAGAACGGCATCAAGGCGAACTTCAAGATCCGCCACAACGTGGAGGACGGCAGCGTGC
AGCTCGCCGACCACTACCAGCAGAACACCCCCATCGGCGACGGCCCCGTGCTGCTGCCCGACAACCACTA
CCTGAGCACCCAGTCCGTGCTGAGCAAAGACCCCAACGAGAAGCGCGATCACATGGTCCTGCTGGAGTTC
GTGACCGCCGCCGGGATCACTCTCGGCATGGACGAGCTGTACAAGGGCGGTACCGGAGGGAGCATGAGCA
AGGGCGAGGAGCTGTTCACCGGGGTGGTGCCCATCCTGGTCGAGCTGGACGGCGACGTAAACGGCCACAA
GTTCAGCGTGCGCGGCGAGGGCGAGGGCGATGCCACCAACGGCAAGCTGACCCTGAAGTTCATCTGCACC
ACCGGCAAGCTGCCCGTGCCCTGGCCCACCCTCGTGACCACCCTGACCTACGGCGTGCAGTGCTTCAGCC
GCTACCCCGACCACATGAAGCAGCACGACTTCTTCAAGTCCGCCATGCCCGAAGGCTACGTCCAGGAGCG
CACCATCAGCTTCAAGGACGACGGCACCTACAAGACCCGCGCCGAGGTGAAGTTCGAGGGCGACACCCTG
GTGAACCGCATCGAGCTGAAGGGCATCGACTTCAAGGAGGACGGCAACATCCTGGGGCACAAGCTGGAGT
ACAACTTTAACAACCCCCTGAACATGAATTTCGAACTGTCAGACGAAATGAAAGCACTGTTCAAAGAACC
GAATGACAAGGCACTGAAATAAGACCCAGCTTTCTTGTACAAAGTGGTGATAAACCCGCTGATCAGCCTC
GACTGTGCCTTCTAGTTGCCAGCCATCTGTTGTTTGCCCCTCCCCCGTGCCTTCCTTGACCCTGGAAGGT
GCCACTCCCACTGTCCTTTCCTAATAAAATGAGGAAATTGCATCGCATTGTCTGAGTAGGTGTCATTCTA
TTCTGGGGGGTGGGGTGGGGCAGGACAGCAAGGGGGAGGATTGGGAAGACAATAGCAGGCATGCTGGGGA
TGCGGTGGGCTCTATGGCTTCTGAGGCGGAAAGAACCAGCTGGGGCTCTAGGGGGTATCCCC
[124 nt withheld, positions 3493-3616]
C
[91 nt withheld, positions 3618-3708]
A
[49 nt withheld, positions 3710-3758]
CCTTTGACGTTGGAGTCCACGTTCTTT
[37 nt withheld, positions 3786-3822]
ACCCTATCTCGGTCTATTCTTTTGATTTATAAGGGATTTTGCCGATTTCGGCCTATTGGTTAAAAAATGA
GCTGATTTAACAAAAATTTAACGCGAATTAATTCTGTGGAATGTGTGTCAGTTAGGGTGTGGAAAGTCCC
CAGGCTCCCCAGCAGGCAGAAGTATGCAAAGCATGCATCTCAATTAGTCAGCAACCAGGTGTGGAAAGTC
CCCAGGCTCCCCAGCAGGCAGAAGTATGCAAAGCATGCATCTCAATTAGTCAGCAACCATAGTCCCGCCC
CTAACTCCGCCCATCCCGCCCCTAACTCCGCCCAGTTCCGCCCATTCTCCGCCCCATGGCTGACTAATTT
TTTTTATTTATGCAGAGGCCGAGGCCGCCTCTGCCTCTGAGCTATTCCAGAAGTAGTGAGGAGGCTTTTT
TGGAGGCCTAGGCTTTTGCAAAAAGCTCCCGGGAGCTTGTATATCCATTTTCGGATCTGATCAAGAGACA
GGATGAGGATCGTTTCGCATGATTGAACAAGATGGATTGCACGCAGGTTCTCCGGCCGCTTGGGTGGAGA
GGCTATTCGGCTATGACTGGGCACAACAGACAATCGGCTGCTCTGATGCCGCCGTGTTCCGGCTGTCAGC
GCAGGGGCGCCCGGTTCTTTTTGTCAAGACCGACCTGTCCGGTGCCCTGAATGAACTGCAGGACGAGGCA
GCGCGGCTATCGTGGCTGGCCACGACGGGCGTTCCTTGCGCAGCTGTGCTCGACGTTGTCACTGAAGCGG
GAAGGGACTGGCTGCTATTGGGCGAAGTGCCGGGGCAGGATCTCCTGTCATCTCACCTTGCTCCTGCCGA
GAAAGTATCCATCATGGCTGATGCAATGCGGCGGCTGCATACGCTTGATCCGGCTACCTGCCCATTCGAC
CACCAAGCGAAACATCGCATCGAGCGAGCACGTACTCGGATGGAAGCCGGTCTTGTCGATCAGGATGATC
TGGACGAAGAGCATCAGGGGCTCGCGCCAGCCGAACTGTTCGCCAGGCTCAAGGCGCGCATGCCCGACGG
CGAGGATCTCGTCGTGACCCATGGCGATGCCTGCTTGCCGAATATCATGGTGGAAAATGGCCGCTTTTCT
GGATTCATCGACTGTGGCCGGCTGGGTGTGGCGGACCGCTATCAGGACATAGCGTTGGCTACCCGTGATA
TTGCTGAAGAGCTTGGCGGCGAATGGGCTGACCGCTTCCTCGTGCTTTACGGTATCGCCGCTCCCGATTC
GCAGCGCATCGCCTTCTATCGCCTTCTTGACGAGTTCTTCTGAGCGGGACTCTGGGGTTCGAAATGACCG
ACCAAGCGACGCCCAACCTGCCATCACGAGATTTCGATTCCACCGCCGCCTTCTATGAAAGGTTGGGCTT
CGGAATCGTTTTCCGGGACGCCGGCTGGATGATCCTCCAGCGCGGGGATCTCATGCTGGAGTTCTTCGCC
CACCCCAACTTGTTTATTGCAGCTTATAATGGTTACAAATAAAGCAATAGCATCACAAATTTCACAAATA
AAGCATTTTTTTCACTGCATTCTAGTTGTGGTTTGTCCAAACTCATCAATGTATCTTATCATGTCTGTAT
ACCGTCGACCTCTAGCTAGAGCTTGGCGTAATCATGGTCATAGCTGTTTCCTGTGTGAAATTGTTATCCG
CTCACAATTCCACACAACATACGAGCCGGAAGCATAAAGTGTAAAGCCTGGGGTGCCTAATGAGTGAGCT
AACTCACATTAATTGCGTTGCGCTCACTGCCCGCTTTCCAGTCGGGAAACCTGTCGTGCCAGCTGCATTA
ATGAATCGGCCAACGCGCGGGGAGAGGCGGTTTGCGTATTGGGCGCTCTTCCGCTTCCTCGCTCACTGAC
TCGCTGCGCTCGGTCGTTCGGCTGCGGCGAGCGGTATCAGCTCACTCAAAGGCGGTAATACGGTTATCCA
CAGAATCAGGGGATAACGCAGGAAAGAACATGTGAGCAAAAGGCCAGCAAAAGGCCAGGAACCGTAAAAA
GGCCGCGTTGCTGGCGTTTTTCCATAGGCTCCGCCCCCCTGACGAGCATCACAAAAATCGACGCTCAAGT
TAGAGGTGGCGAAACCCGACAGGACTATAAAGATACCAGGCGTTTCCCCCTGGAAGCTCCCTCGTGCGCT
CTCCTGTTCCGACCCTGCCGCTTACCGGATACCTGTCCGCCTTTCTCCCTTCGGGAAGCGTGGCGCTTTC
TCATAGCTCACGCTGTAGGTATCTCAGTTCGGTGTAGGTCGTTCGCTCCAAGCTGGGCTGTGTGCACGAA
CCCCCCGTTCAGCCCGACCGCTGCGCCTTATCCGGTAACTATCGTCTTGAGTCCAACCCGGTAAGACACG
ACTTATCGCCACTGGCAGCAGCCACTGGTAACAGGATTAGCAGAGCGAGGTATGTAGGCGGTGCTACAGA
GTTCTTGAAGTGGTGGCCTAACTACGGCTACACTAGAAGAACAGTATTTGGTATCTGCGCTCTGCTGAAG
CCAGTTACCTTCGGAAAAAGAGTTGGTAGCTCTTGATCCGGCAAACAAACCACCGCTGGTAGCGGTGGTT
TTTTTGTTTGCAAGCAGCAGATTACGCGCAGAAAAAAAGGATCTCAAGAAGATCCTTTGATCTTTTCTAC
GGGGTCTGACGCTCAGTGGAACGAAAACTCACGTTAAGGGATTTTGGTCATGAGATTATCAAAAAGGATC
TTCACCTAGATCCTTTTAAATTAAAAATGAAGTTTTAAATCAATCTAAAGTATATATGAGTAAACTTGGT
CTGACAGTTACCAATGCTTAATCAGTGAGGCACCTATCTCAGCGATCTGTCTATTTCGTTCATCCATAGT
TGCCTGACTCCCCGTCGTGTAGATAACTACGATACGGGAGGGCTTACCATCTGGCCCCAGTGCTGCAATG
ATACCGCGAGACCCACGCTCACCGGCTCCAGATTTATCAGCAATAAACCAGCCAGCCGGAAGGGCCGAGC
GCAGAAGTGGTCCTGCAACTTTATCCGCCTCCATCCAGTCTATTAATTGTTGCCGGGAAGCTAGAGTAAG
TAGTTCGCCAGTTAATAGTTTGCGCAACGTTGTTGCCATTGCTACAGGCATCGTGGTGTCACGCTCGTCG
TTTGGTATGGCTTCATTCAGCTCCGGTTCCCAACGATCAAGGCGAGTTACATGATCCCCCATGTTGTGCA
AAAAAGCGGTTAGCTCCTTCGGTCCTCCGATCGTTGTCAGAAGTAAGTTGGCCGCAGTGTTATCACTCAT
GGTTATGGCAGCACTGCATAATTCTCTTACTGTCATGCCATCCGTAAGATGCTTTTCTGTGACTGGTGAG
TACTCAACCAAGTCATTCTGAGAATAGTGTATGCGGCGACCGAGTTGCTCTTGCCCGGCGTCAATACGGG
ATAATACCGCGCCACATAGCAGAACTTTAAAAGTGCTCATCATTGGAAAACGTTCTTCGGGGCGAAAACT
CTCAAGGATCTTACCGCTGTTGAGATCCAGTTCGATGTAACCCACTCGTGCACCCAACTGATCTTCAGCA
TCTTTTACTTTCACCAGCGTTTCTGGGTGAGCAAAAACAGGAAGGCAAAATGCCGCAAAAAAGGGAATAA
GGGCGACACGGAAATGTTGAATACTCATACTCTTCCTTTTTCAATATTATTGAAGCATTTATCAGGGTTA
TTGTCTCATGAGCGGATACATATTTGAATGTATTTAGAAAAATAAACAAATAGGGGTTCCGCGCACATTT
CCCCGAAAAGTGCCACCTGACGTC
